>Addgene plasmid #181805 | maturase-RT | addgene full sequence | sequence record 357444 | Addgene NGS Result
TCGTGCACCCAACTGATCTTCAGCATCTTTTACTTTCACCAGCGTTTCTGGGTGAGCAAAAACAGGAAGG
CAAAATGCCGCAAAAAAGGGAATAAGGGCGACACGGAAATGTTGAATACTCATACTCTTCCTTTTTCAAT
ATTATTGAAGCATTTATCAGGGTTATTGTCTCATGAGCGGATACATATTTGAATGTATTTAGAAAAATAA
ACAAATAGGGGTTCCGCGCACATTTCCCCGAAAAGTGCCACCTGACGTCGACGGATCGGGAGATCGATCT
CCCGATCCCCTAGGGTCTACTCTCAGTACAATCTGCTCTGATGCCGCATAGTTAAGCCAGTATCTGCTCC
CTGCTTGTGTGTTGGAGGTCGCTGAGTAGTGCGCGAGCAAAATTTAAGCTACAACAAGGCAAGGCTTGAC
CGACAATTGCATGAAGAATCTGCTTAGGGTTAGGCGTTTTGCGCTGCTTCGCGATGTACGGGCCAGATAT
ACGCGTTGACATTGATTATTGACTAGTTATTAATAGTAATCAATTACGGGGTCATTAGTTCATAGCCCAT
ATATGGAGTTCCGCGTTACATAACTTACGGTAAATGGCCCGCCTGGCTGACCGCCCAACGACCCCCGCCC
ATTGACGTCAATAATGACGTATGTTCCCATAGTAACGCCAATAGGGACTTTCCATTGACGTCAATGGGTG
GAGTATTTACGGTAAACTGCCCACTTGGCAGTACATCAAGTGTATCATATGCCAAGTACGCCCCCTATTG
ACGTCAATGACGGTAAATGGCCCGCCTGGCATTATGCCCAGTACATGACCTTATGGGACTTTCCTACTTG
GCAGTACATCTACGTATTAGTCATCGCTATTACCATGGTGATGCGGTTTTGGCAGTACATCAATGGGCGT
GGATAGCGGTTTGACTCACGGGGATTTCCAAGTCTCCACCCCATTGACGTCAATGGGAGTTTGTTTTGGC
ACCAAAATCAACGGGACTTTCCAAAATGTCGTAACAACTCCGCCCCATTGACGCAAATGGGCGGTAGGCG
TGTACGGTGGGAGGTCTATATAAGCAGAGCTGGTTTAGTGAACCGTCAGATCCGCTAGAGATCCGCGGCC
GCGCCACCATGGACTATAAGGACCACGACGGAGACTACAAGGATCATGATATTGATTACAAAGACGATGA
CGATAAGATGGCCCCAAAGAAGAAGCGGAAGGTCGGTATCCACGGAGTCCCAGCAGCCGATACCAGCAAT
CTGATGGAACAAATTCTGAGCAGCGATAATCTGAATCGTGCATATCTGCAGGTTGTGCGTAATAAAGGTG
CCGAAGGTGTTGATGGTATGAAATATACCGAACTGAAAGAACACCTGGCCAAAAATGGTGAAACCATTAA
AGGTCAGCTGCGTACCGCCGCCTACAAACCGCAGCCTGCACGTCGTGTTGAAATTCCGAAACCGGATGGT
GGTGTTCGTAATCTGGGTGTTCCGACCGTTACCGATCGTTTTATTCAGCAGGCAATTGCACAGGTTCTGA
CCCCGATTTATGAAGAACAGTTTCATGATCACAGCTATGGCTTTCGTCCGAATCGTTGTGCACAGCAGGC
CATTCTGACCGCACTGAATATTATGAATGATGGCAATGATTGGATCGTGGATATCGACCTGGAAAAATTC
TTTGATACCGTGAACCACGATAAACTGATGACCCTGATTGGTCGTACAATCGCCGATGGTGATGTGATTA
GCATCGTGCGTAAATATCTGGTTAGCGGCATTATGATCGATGATGAATATGAGGATAGCATTGTTGGTAC
ACCGCAGGGTGGTAATCTGAGTCCGCTGCTGGCCAATATTATGCTGAATGAACTGGACAAAGAGATGGAA
GCCGCCGGTCTGAATTTTGTTCGTTATGCCGATGATTGCATTATTATGGTTGGTAGCGAAATGAGCGCAA
ATCGTGTTATGCGTAATATTAGCCGCTTCATCGAAGAAAAACTGGGCCTGAAAGTTAACATGACCAAAAG
CAAAGTTGATCGTCCGAGTGGTCTGAAATACCTGGGTTTTGGTTTCTATTTTGATCCGCGTGCACACCAG
TTTAAAGCAAAACCGCATGCAAAAAGCGTGGCCAAATTCAAAAAACGCATGAAAGAACTGACCTGTCGTA
GCTGGGGTGTTAGCAATAGCTATAAAGTGGAAAAACTGAACCAGCTGATTCGCGGTTGGATCAACTATTT
CAAAATTGGCAGCATGAAAACCCTGTGCAAAGAACTGGATAGCCGTATTCGTTATCGTCTGCGTATGTGT
ATTTGGAAACAGTGGAAAACACCGCAGAATCAAGAAAAAAATCTGGTGAAACTGGGCATTGATCGTAATA
CCGCACGTCGCGTTGCATATACCGGTAAACGTATTGCATATGTGTGCAATAAAGGCGCAGTTAATGTTGC
CATTAGCAATAAACGTCTGGCAAGCTTTGGTCTGATTAGTATGCTGGATTACTACATCGAAAAATGCGTG
ACCTGCAGCGAATTCGAGCCCAAGAAGAAGAGGAAAGTCTAACCGGTCATCATCACCATCACCATTGAGT
TTAAACCCGCTGATCAGCCTCGACTGTGCCTTCTAGTTGCCAGCCATCTGTTGTTTGCCCCTCCCCCGTG
CCTTCCTTGACCCTGGAAGGTGCCACTCCCACTGTCCTTTCCTAATAAAATGAGAAAATTGCATCGCATT
GTCTGAGTAGGTGTCATTCTATTCTGGGGGGTGGGGTGGGGCAGGACAGCAAGGGGGAGGATTGGGAAGA
CAATAGCAGGCATGCTGGGGATGCGGTGGGCTCTATGGCTTCTGAGGCGGAAAGAACCAGCTGGGGCTCG
ATACCGTCGACCTCTAGCTAGAGCTTGGCGTAATCATGGTCATAGCTGTTTCCTGTGTGAAATTGTTATC
CGCTCACAATTCCACACAACATACGAGCCGGAAGCATAAAGTGTAAAGCCTAGGGTGCCTAATGAGTGAG
CTAACTCACATTAATTGCGTTGCGCTCACTGCCCGCTTTCCAGTCGGGAAACCTGTCGTGCCAGCTGCAT
TAATGAATCGGCCAACGCGCGGGGAGAGGCGGTTTGCGTATTGGGCGCTCTTCCGCTTCCTCGCTCACTG
ACTCGCTGCGCTCGGTCGTTCGGCTGCGGCGAGCGGTATCAGCTCACTCAAAGGCGGTAATACGGTTATC
CACAGAATCAGGGGATAACGCAGGAAAGAACATGTGAGCAAAAGGCCAGCAAAAGGCCAGGAACCGTAAA
AAGGCCGCGTTGCTGGCGTTTTTCCATAGGCTCCGCCCCCCTGACGAGCATCACAAAAATCGACGCTCAA
GTCAGAGGTGGCGAAACCCGACAGGACTATAAAGATACCAGGCGTTTCCCCCTGGAAGCTCCCTCGTGCG
CTCTCCTGTTCCGACCCTGCCGCTTACCGGATACCTGTCCGCCTTTCTCCCTTCGGGAAGCGTGGCGCTT
TCTCATAGCTCACGCTGTAGGTATCTCAGTTCGGTGTAGGTCGTTCGCTCCAAGCTGGGCTGTGTGCACG
AACCCCCCGTTCAGCCCGACCGCTGCGCCTTATCCGGTAACTATCGTCTTGAGTCCAACCCGGTAAGACA
CGACTTATCGCCACTGGCAGCAGCCACTGGTAACAGGATTAGCAGAGCGAGGTATGTAGGCGGTGCTACA
GAGTTCTTGAAGTGGTGGCCTAACTACGGCTACACTAGAAGAACAGTATTTGGTATCTGCGCTCTGCTGA
AGCCAGTTACCTTCGGAAAAAGAGTTGGTAGCTCTTGATCCGGCAAACAAACCACCGCTGGTAGCGGTGG
TTTTTTTGTTTGCAAGCAGCAGATTACGCGCAGAAAAAAAGGATCTCAAGAAGATCCTTTGATCTTTTCT
ACGGGGTCTGACACTCAGTGGAACGAAAACTCACGTTAAGGGATTTTGGTCATGAGATTATCAAAAAGGA
TCTTCACCTAGATCCTTTTAAATTAAAAATGAAGTTTTAAATCAATCTAAAGTATATATGAGTAAACTTG
GTCTGACAGTTACCAATGCTTAATCAGTGAGGCACCTATCTCAGCGATCTGTCTATTTCGTTCATCCATA
GTTGCCTGACTCCCCGTCGTGTAGATAACTACGATACGGGAGGGCTTACCATCTGGCCCCAGTGCTGCAA
TGATACCGCGAGACCCACGCTCACCGGCTCCAGATTTATCAGCAATAAACCAGCCAGCCGGAAGGGCCGA
GCGCAGAAGTGGTCCTGCAACTTTATCCGCCTCCATCCAGTCTATTAATTGTTGCCGGGAAGCTAGAGTA
AGTAGTTCGCCAGTTAATAGTTTGCGCAACGTTGTTGCCATTGCTACAGGCATCGTGGTGTCACGCTCGT
CGTTTGGTATGGCTTCATTCAGCTCCGGTTCCCAACGATCAAGGCGAGTTACATGATCCCCCATGTTGTG
CAAAAAAGCGGTTAGCTCCTTCGGTCCTCCGATCGTTGTCAGAAGTAAGTTGGCCGCAGTGTTATCACTC
ATGGTTATGGCAGCACTGCATAATTCTCTTACTGTCATGCCATCCGTAAGATGCTTTTCTGTGACTGGTG
AGTACTCAACCAAGTCATTCTGAGAATAGTGTATGCGGCGACCGAGTTGCTCTTGCCCGGCGTCAATACG
GGATAATACCGCGCCACATAGCAGAACTTTAAAAGTGCTCATCATTGGAAAACGTTCTTCGGGGCGAAAA
CTCTCAAGGATCTTACCGCTGTTGAGATCCAGTTCGATGTAACCCAC
Features (pLannotate 1.2.2; 13 found; start..end, strand, type, name):
    124..228     -  promoter       AmpR promoter: bla
    299..343     -  misc_feature   bom (fragment): basis of mobility region from pBR322
    498..877     +  enhancer       CMV enhancer: human cytomegalovirus immediate early enhancer
    878..1081    +  promoter       CMV promoter: human cytomegalovirus (CMV) immediate early promoter
   2614..2838    +  polyA_signal   bGH poly(A) signal: bovine growth hormone polyadenylation signal
   2842..2863    +  promoter       SV40 promoter (fragment): SV40 enhancer and early promoter
   2868..2884    +  misc_feature   MCS (fragment): pBluescript multiple cloning site
   2933..2949    -  protein_bind   lac operator: The lac repressor binds to the lac operator to inhibit transcription in E. coli. This inhibition can be relieved by adding lactose or isopropyl-β-D-thiogalactopyranoside (IPTG). lac repressor encoded by lacI
   2957..2987    -  promoter       lac promoter: promoter for the E. coli lac operon
   3002..3023    -  protein_bind   CAP binding site: CAP binding activates transcription in the presence of cAMP. E. coli catabolite activator protein
   3036..3128    -  CDS            lacI (fragment): lac repressor; lacI; The lac repressor binds to the lac operator to inhibit transcription in E. coli. This inhibition can be relieved by adding lactose or isopropyl-β-D-thiogalactopyranoside (IPTG).
   3311..3899    -  rep_origin     ori: high-copy-number ColE1/pMB1/pBR322/pUC origin of replication
   4070..123     -  CDS            AmpR (across the origin): β-lactamase; bla; confers resistance to ampicillin, carbenicillin, and related antibiotics
