[The description below was written by a language model from this plasmid's Addgene catalogue record and pLannotate feature annotations shown in this document.]
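Description:
maturase-RT is a 4,807-nt mammalian expression plasmid built on a pCMV backbone and carrying an insert recorded as the "E.r. maturase RT", a reverse transcriptase derived from a maturase protein. The catalogue gives only the abbreviation "E.r." for the source organism. Maturases are the intron-encoded proteins of group II introns, which combine RNA-splicing assistance with reverse transcriptase activity. The plasmid is propagated in E. coli through a high-copy ColE1/pUC-type origin and selected with ampicillin via the β-lactamase gene and its native bla promoter. Short remnants of cloning-vector sequence are also detected (lac promoter, operator and CAP site, fragments of lacI, bom, an SV40 promoter and a pBluescript polylinker). These appear to be backbone carry-over rather than functional parts of the design.

The expression cassette consists of the human cytomegalovirus immediate-early enhancer and promoter upstream and the bovine growth hormone polyadenylation signal downstream, an arrangement that gives strong constitutive transcription in transfected mammalian cells. The automated annotation does not label anything in the roughly 1.5 kb between the promoter and the poly(A) signal. This unannotated interval is presumably where the maturase-RT coding sequence lies, but the feature table does not confirm its boundaries or show whether it carries epitope tags or nuclear localisation signals. No mammalian selection marker is annotated, consistent with transient transfection use.

The associated publication concerns a split prime editor in which the reverse transcriptase is supplied untethered from the Cas9 nickase. This suggests the plasmid serves to express this reverse transcriptase as a separate, stand-alone component in such prime-editing experiments, although the record does not state this explicitly.
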