Addgene plasmid #181805: maturase-RT
Purpose: E.r. maturase RT
Depositing lab: Erik Sontheimer. Depositing organization: University of Massachusetts, Worcester. Publication: A split prime editor with untethered reverse transcriptase and circular RNA template. Liu B, Dong X, Cheng H, Zheng C, Chen Z, Rodriguez TC, Liang SQ, Xue W, Sontheimer EJ. Nat Biotechnol. 2022 Apr 4. pii: 10.1038/s41587-022-01255-9. doi: 10.1038/s41587-022-01255-9. PubMed 35379962.
Backbone
  Vector backbone: pCMV
  Vector type: Mammalian Expression
Growth in bacteria
  Bacterial resistance: Ampicillin, 100 μg/mL
  Growth temperature: 37°C
  Growth strain: DH5alpha
  Copy number: Unknown
Gene/Insert
  Gene/Insert name: maturase-RT
Terms and licenses: Academic/Nonprofit Terms; Industry Terms: Not Available to Industry
How to cite: maturase-RT was a gift from Erik Sontheimer (Addgene plasmid # 181805 ; http://n2t.net/addgene:181805 ; RRID:Addgene_181805)
